Addgene plasmid #116544: pHAGE-PIK3CA-T1025N
Purpose: Lentiviral expression of PIK3CA T1025N
Depositing lab: Gordon Mills & Kenneth Scott. Depositing organization: Baylor College of Medicine. Publication: Systematic Functional Annotation of Somatic Mutations in Cancer. Ng PK, Li J, Jeong KJ, Shao S, Chen H, Tsang YH, Sengupta S, Wang Z, Bhavana VH, Tran R, Soewito S, Minussi DC, Moreno D, Kong K, Dogruluk T, Lu H, Gao J, Tokheim C, Zhou DC, Johnson AM, Zeng J, Ip CKM, Ju Z, Wester M, Yu S, Li Y, Vellano CP, Schultz N, Karchin R, Ding L, Lu Y, Cheung LWT, Chen K, Shaw KR, Meric-Bernstam F, Scott KL, Yi S, Sahni N, Liang H, Mills GB. Cancer Cell. 2018 Mar 12;33(3):450-462.e10. doi: 10.1016/j.ccell.2018.01.021. PubMed 29533785.
Backbone
  Vector backbone: pHAGE
  Vector type: Lentiviral
Growth in bacteria
  Bacterial resistance: Ampicillin, 100 μg/mL
  Growth temperature: 37°C
  Growth strain: Stbl3
  Copy number: High Copy
Gene/Insert
  Gene/Insert name: PIK3CA
  Species: H. sapiens (human)
  Mutation: T1025N
  Entrez Gene: PIK3CA (a.k.a. CCM4, CLAPO, CLOVE, CWS5, HMH, MCAP, MCM, MCMTC, PI3K, PI3K-alpha, p110-alpha)
  Cloning method: Gateway Cloning
Terms and licenses: Academic/Nonprofit Terms; Industry Terms: Not Available to Industry
How to cite: pHAGE-PIK3CA-T1025N was a gift from Gordon Mills & Kenneth Scott (Addgene plasmid # 116544 ; http://n2t.net/addgene:116544 ; RRID:Addgene_116544)
