[The description below was written by a language model from this plasmid's Addgene catalogue record and pLannotate feature annotations shown in this document.]
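Description:
pHAGE-PIK3CA-T1025N is an HIV-1-based lentiviral expression plasmid built on the pHAGE backbone that carries human PIK3CA, encoding the p110-alpha catalytic subunit of phosphoinositide 3-kinase, with the T1025N substitution. In bacteria it is maintained through a high-copy ColE1/pUC-type origin and selected with ampicillin via the bla gene. The record lists a recombination-deficient strain as the growth host, as is common for LTR-containing vectors.

The transfer cassette lies between a truncated 5' LTR and a self-inactivating ΔU3 3' LTR. It includes the Ψ packaging signal with an adjoining gag fragment, the Rev response element for Rev-dependent nuclear export of the genomic RNA, and the cPPT/CTS, which aids nuclear import of the reverse-transcribed genome. Because the viral structural and enzymatic genes are absent, particle production depends on packaging functions supplied in trans.

Within the cassette, the constitutive EF-1α promoter drives the PIK3CA open reading frame. The ORF is flanked by attB1 and attB2 sites, consistent with its insertion by Gateway recombination. Downstream, an EMCV IRES links a puromycin N-acetyltransferase gene to the same transcript, so transduced mammalian cells can be selected with puromycin, and a WPRE enhances transcript expression. A V5 epitope sequence is annotated after attB2, but the record does not indicate whether it is fused in frame to PIK3CA. Short T3 and T7 promoters, lac elements and SV40 fragments are also annotated and appear to be backbone remnants.

The construct is intended for stable lentiviral expression of this PIK3CA variant and comes from a study on the systematic functional annotation of somatic cancer mutations.
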