Features (pLannotate 1.2.2; 30 found; start..end, strand, type, name):
    377..634     +  LTR            5' LTR (truncated): truncated 5' long terminal repeat (LTR) from HIV-1
    681..806     +  misc_feature   HIV-1 Ψ: packaging signal of human immunodeficiency virus type 1
    790..1128    +  CDS            HIV-1 gag (fragment): gag protein from human immunodeficiency virus 1; gag
   1303..1536    +  misc_feature   RRE: The Rev response element (RRE) of HIV-1 allows for Rev-dependent mRNA export from the nucleus to the cytoplasm.
   1913..2013    +  CDS            Rev (fragment): human immunodeficiency virus 1 (HIV-1) Rev protein; rev; enhances nuclear export of unspliced and incompletely spliced viral mRNAs
   2058..2175    +  misc_feature   cPPT/CTS: central polypurine tract and central termination sequence of HIV-1
   2223..3401    +  promoter       EF-1α promoter: strong constitutive promoter for human elongation factor EF-1α
   3422..3442    +  protein_bind   attB1: mutant version of attB; core recombination site for the Gateway® BP reaction BP Clonase™
   3448..6651    +  CDS            PIK3CA: PK3CA_HUMAN - Experimental evidence at protein level: Swiss-Prot protein existence level 1. Phosphoinositide-3-kinase (PI3K) phosphorylates phosphatidylinositol (PI) and its phosphorylated derivatives at position 3 of the inositol ring to produce 3-phosphoinositides (PubMed:15135396, PubMed:23936502, PubMed:28676499). Uses ATP and PtdIns(4,5)P2 (phosphatidylinositol 4,5-bisphosphate) to generate phosphatidylinositol 3,4,5-trisphosphate (PIP3) (PubMed:15135396, PubMed:28676499). PIP3 plays a key role by recruiting PH domain- containing proteins to the membrane, including AKT1 and PDPK1, activat
   6656..6680    -  protein_bind   attB2: mutant version of attB; recombination site for the Gateway® BP reaction BP Clonase™
   6688..6706    +  promoter       T3 promoter: promoter for bacteriophage T3 RNA polymerase
   6732..6750    -  promoter       T7 promoter: promoter for bacteriophage T7 RNA polymerase
   6756..6774    -  protein_bind   attB4 (fragment): mutant version of attB; core recombination site for the Gateway® BP reaction BP Clonase™
   6830..6871    +  CDS            V5 tag: epitope tag from simian virus 5
   6997..7459    +  misc_feature   IRES: internal ribosome entry site (IRES) of the encephalomyocarditis virus (EMCV)
   7473..8070    +  CDS            PuroR (fragment): puromycin N-acetyltransferase; pac from Streptomyces; confers resistance to puromycin
   8086..8674    +  misc_feature   WPRE: woodchuck hepatitis virus posttranscriptional regulatory element
   8682..8747    +  CDS            nef (fragment): NEF_HV1Z2 - Experimental evidence at protein level: Swiss-Prot protein existence level 1. Extracellular Nef protein targets CD4(+) T-lymphocytes for apoptosis by interacting with CXCR4 surface receptors. From Human immunodeficiency virus type 1 group M subtype D (isolate Z2/CDC-Z34) (HIV-1).
   8749..8982    +  LTR            3' LTR (ΔU3): self-inactivating 3' long terminal repeat (LTR) from HIV-1
   9187..9291    +  promoter       AmpR promoter: bla
   9292..10152   +  CDS            AmpR: β-lactamase; bla; confers resistance to ampicillin, carbenicillin, and related antibiotics
  10323..10911   +  rep_origin     ori: high-copy-number ColE1/pMB1/pBR322/pUC origin of replication
  11094..11148   +  CDS            lacI (fragment): lac repressor; lacI; The lac repressor binds to the lac operator to inhibit transcription in E. coli. This inhibition can be relieved by adding lactose or isopropyl-β-D-thiogalactopyranoside (IPTG).
  11154..11247   +  rep_origin     SV40 ori (fragment): SV40 origin of replication
  11272..11309   +  CDS            lacI (fragment): lac repressor; lacI; The lac repressor binds to the lac operator to inhibit transcription in E. coli. This inhibition can be relieved by adding lactose or isopropyl-β-D-thiogalactopyranoside (IPTG).
  11322..11343   +  protein_bind   CAP binding site: CAP binding activates transcription in the presence of cAMP. E. coli catabolite activator protein
  11358..11388   +  promoter       lac promoter: promoter for the E. coli lac operon
  11392..11414   +  protein_bind   lac operator (fragment): The lac repressor binds to the lac operator to inhibit transcription in E. coli. This inhibition can be relieved by adding lactose or isopropyl-β-D-thiogalactopyranoside (IPTG). lac repressor encoded by lacI
  11446..11529   +  polyA_signal   SV40 poly(A) signal (fragment): SV40 polyadenylation signal
  11696..329     +  CDS            nef (fragment) (across the origin): NEF_HV1BR - Experimental evidence at protein level: Swiss-Prot protein existence level 1. Extracellular Nef protein targets CD4(+) T-lymphocytes for apoptosis by interacting with CXCR4 surface receptors (PubMed:14990729). From Human immunodeficiency virus type 1 group M subtype B (isolate BRU/LAI) (HIV-1).
>Addgene plasmid #116544 | pHAGE-PIK3CA-T1025N | addgene full sequence | sequence record 243086 | Addgene NGS Result
TGGAAGGGCTAATTCACTCCCAAAGAAGACAAGATATCCTTGATCTGTGGATCTACCACACACAAGGCTA
CTTCCCTGATTAGCAGAACTACACACCAGGGCCAGGGGTCAGATATCCACTGACCTTTGGATGGTGCTAC
AAGCTAGTACCAGTTGAGCCAGATAAGGTAGAAGAGGCCAATAAAGGAGAGAACACCAGCTTGTTACACC
CTGTGAGCCTGCATGGGATGGATGACCCGGAGAGAGAAGTGTTAGAGTGGAGGTTTGACAGCCGCCTAGC
ATTTCATCACGTGGCCCGAGAGCTGCATCCGGAGTACTTCAAGAACTGCTGATATCGAGCTTGCTACAAG
GGACTTTCCGCTGGGGACTTTCCAGGGAGGCGTGGCCTGGGCGGGACTGGGGAGTGGCGAGCCCTCAGAT
CCTGCATATAAGCAGCTGCTTTTTGCCTGTACTGGGTCTCTCTGGTTAGACCAGATCTGAGCCTGGGAGC
TCTCTGGCTAACTAGGGAACCCACTGCTTAAGCCTCAATAAAGCTTGCCTTGAGTGCTTCAAGTAGTGTG
TGCCCGTCTGTTGTGTGACTCTGGTAACTAGAGATCCCTCAGACCCTTTTAGTCAGTGTGGAAAATCTCT
AGCAGTGGCGCCCGAACAGGGACTTGAAAGCGAAAGGGAAACCAGAGGAGCTCTCTCGACGCAGGACTCG
GCTTGCTGAAGCGCGCACGGCAAGAGGCGAGGGGCGGCGACTGGTGAGTACGCCAAAAATTTTGACTAGC
GGAGGCTAGAAGGAGAGAGATGGGTGCGAGAGCGTCAGTATTAAGCGGGGGAGAATTAGATCGCGATGGG
AAAAAATTCGGTTAAGGCCAGGGGGAAAGAAAAAATATAAATTAAAACATATAGTATGGGCAAGCAGGGA
GCTAGAACGATTCGCAGTTAATCCTGGCCTGTTAGAAACATCAGAAGGCTGTAGACAAATACTGGGACAG
CTACAACCATCCCTTCAGACAGGATCAGAAGAACTTAGATCATTATATAATACAGTAGCAACCCTCTATT
GTGTGCATCAAAGGATAGAGATAAAAGACACCAAGGAAGCTTTAGACAAGATAGAGGAAGAGCAAAACAA
AAGTAAGACCACCGCACAGCAAGCGGCCGGCCGCTGATCTTCAGACCTGGAGGAGGAGATATGAGGGACA
ATTGGAGAAGTGAATTATATAAATATAAAGTAGTAAAAATTGAACCATTAGGAGTAGCACCCACCAAGGC
AAAGAGAAGAGTGGTGCAGAGAGAAAAAAGAGCAGTGGGAATAGGAGCTTTGTTCCTTGGGTTCTTGGGA
GCAGCAGGAAGCACTATGGGCGCAGCGTCAATGACGCTGACGGTACAGGCCAGACAATTATTGTCTGGTA
TAGTGCAGCAGCAGAACAATTTGCTGAGGGCTATTGAGGCGCAACAGCATCTGTTGCAACTCACAGTCTG
GGGCATCAAGCAGCTCCAGGCAAGAATCCTGGCTGTGGAAAGATACCTAAAGGATCAACAGCTCCTGGGG
ATTTGGGGTTGCTCTGGAAAACTCATTTGCACCACTGCTGTGCCTTGGAATGCTAGTTGGAGTAATAAAT
CTCTGGAACAGATTTGGAATCACACGACCTGGATGGAGTGGGACAGAGAAATTAACAATTACACAAGCTT
AATACACTCCTTAATTGAAGAATCGCAAAACCAGCAAGAAAAGAATGAACAAGAATTATTGGAATTAGAT
AAATGGGCAAGTTTGTGGAATTGGTTTAACATAACAAATTGGCTGTGGTATATAAAATTATTCATAATGA
TAGTAGGAGGCTTGGTAGGTTTAAGAATAGTTTTTGCTGTACTTTCTATAGTGAATAGAGTTAGGCAGGG
ATATTCACCATTATCGTTTCAGACCCACCTCCCAACCCCGAGGGGACCCGACAGGCCCGAAGGAATAGAA
GAAGAAGGTGGAGAGAGAGACAGAGACAGATCCATTCGATTAGTGAACGGATCTCGACGGTATCGCCGAA
TTCACAAATGGCAGTATTCATCCACAATTTTAAAAGAAAAGGGGGGATTGGGGGGTACAGTGCAGGGGAA
AGAATAGTAGACATAATAGCAACAGACATACAAACTAAAGAATTACAAAAACAAATTACAAAAATTCAAA
ATTTTCGGGTTTATTACAGGGACAGCAGAGATCCAGTTTGGACTAGTCGTGAGGCTCCGGTGCCCGTCAG
TGGGCAGAGCGCACATCGCCCACAGTCCCCGAGAAGTTGGGGGGAGGGGTCGGCAATTGAACCGGTGCCT
AGAGAAGGTGGCGCGGGGTAAACTGGGAAAGTGATGTCGTGTACTGGCTCCGCCTTTTTCCCGAGGGTGG
GGGAGAACCGTATATAAGTGCAGTAGTCGCCGTGAACGTTCTTTTTCGCAACGGGTTTGCCGCCAGAACA
CAGGTAAGTGCCGTGTGTGGTTCCCGCGGGCCTGGCCTCTTTACGGGTTATGGCCCTTGCGTGCCTTGAA
TTACTTCCACCTGGCTGCAGTACGTGATTCTTGATCCCGAGCTTCGGGTTGGAAGTGGGTGGGAGAGTTC
GAGGCCTTGCGCTTAAGGAGCCCCTTCGCCTCGTGCTTGAGTTGAGGCCTGGCCTGGGCGCTGGGGCCGC
CGCGTGCGAATCTGGTGGCACCTTCGCGCCTGTCTCGCTGCTTTCGATAAGTCTCTAGCCATTTAAAATT
TTTGATGACCTGCTGCGACGCTTTTTTTCTGGCAAGATAGTCTTGTAAATGCGGGCCAAGATCTGCACAC
TGGTATTTCGGTTTTTGGGGCCGCGGGCGGCGACGGGGCCCGTGCGTCCCAGCGCACATGTTCGGCGAGG
CGGGGCCTGCGAGCGCGGCCACCGAGAATCGGACGGGGGTAGTCTCAAGCTGGCCGGCCTGCTCTGGTGC
CTGGCCTCGCGCCGCCGTGTATCGCCCCGCCCTGGGCGGCAAGGCTGGCCCGGTCGGCACCAGTTGCGTG
AGCGGAAAGATGGCCGCTTCCCGGCCCTGCTGCAGGGAGCTCAAAATGGAGGACGCGGCGCTCGGGAGAG
CGGGCGGGTGAGTCACCCACACAAAGGAAAAGGGCCTTTCCGTCCTCAGCCGTCGCTTCATGTGACTCCA
CGGAGTACCGGGCGCCGTCCAGGCACCTCGATTAGTTCTCGAGCTTTTGGAGTACGTCGTCTTTAGGTTG
GGGGGAGGGGTTTTATGCGATGGAGTTTCCCCACACTGAGTGGGTGGAGACTGAAGTTAGGCCAGCTTGG
CACTTGATGTAATTCTCCTTGGAATTTGCCCTTTTTGAGTTTGGATCTTGGTTCATTCTCAAGCCTCAGA
CAGTGGTTCAAAGTTTTTTTCTTCCATTTCAGGTGTCGTGAAGCGGCCCTGCAGATATCAACAAGTTTGT
ACAAAAAAGCAGGCACCATGCCTCCAAGACCATCATCAGGTGAACTGTGGGGCATCCACTTGATGCCCCC
AAGAATCCTAGTAGAATGTTTACTACCAAATGGAATGATAGTGACTTTAGAATGCCTCCGTGAGGCTACA
TTAATAACCATAAAGCATGAACTATTTAAAGAAGCAAGAAAATACCCCCTCCATCAACTTCTTCAAGATG
AATCTTCTTACATTTTCGTAAGTGTTACTCAAGAAGCAGAAAGGGAAGAATTTTTTGATGAAACAAGACG
ACTTTGTGACCTTCGGCTTTTTCAACCCTTTTTAAAAGTAATTGAACCAGTAGGCAACCGTGAAGAAAAG
ATCCTCAATCGAGAAATTGGTTTTGCTATCGGCATGCCAGTGTGTGAATTTGATATGGTTAAAGATCCAG
AAGTACAGGACTTCCGAAGAAATATTCTGAACGTTTGTAAAGAAGCTGTGGATCTTAGGGACCTCAATTC
ACCTCATAGTAGAGCAATGTATGTCTATCCTCCAAATGTAGAATCTTCACCAGAATTGCCAAAGCACATA
TATAATAAATTAGATAAAGGGCAAATAATAGTGGTGATCTGGGTAATAGTTTCTCCAAATAATGACAAGC
AGAAGTATACTCTGAAAATCAACCATGACTGTGTACCAGAACAAGTAATTGCTGAAGCAATCAGGAAAAA
AACTCGAAGTATGTTGCTATCCTCTGAACAACTAAAACTCTGTGTTTTAGAATATCAGGGCAAGTATATT
TTAAAAGTGTGTGGATGTGATGAATACTTCCTAGAAAAATATCCTCTGAGTCAGTATAAGTATATAAGAA
GCTGTATAATGCTTGGGAGGATGCCCAATTTGATGTTGATGGCTAAAGAAAGCCTTTATTCTCAACTGCC
AATGGACTGTTTTACAATGCCATCTTATTCCAGACGCATTTCCACAGCTACACCATATATGAATGGAGAA
ACATCTACAAAATCCCTTTGGGTTATAAATAGTGCACTCAGAATAAAAATTCTTTGTGCAACCTACGTGA
ATGTAAATATTCGAGACATTGATAAGATCTATGTTCGAACAGGTATCTACCATGGAGGAGAACCCTTATG
TGACAATGTGAACACTCAAAGAGTACCTTGTTCCAATCCCAGGTGGAATGAATGGCTGAATTATGATATA
TACATTCCTGATCTTCCTCGTGCTGCTCGACTTTGCCTTTCCATTTGCTCTGTTAAAGGCCGAAAGGGTG
CTAAAGAGGAACACTGTCCATTGGCATGGGGAAATATAAACTTGTTTGATTACACAGACACTCTAGTATC
TGGAAAAATGGCTTTGAATCTTTGGCCAGTACCTCATGGATTAGAAGATTTGCTGAACCCTATTGGTGTT
ACTGGATCAAATCCAAATAAAGAAACTCCATGCTTAGAGTTGGAGTTTGACTGGTTCAGCAGTGTGGTAA
AGTTCCCAGATATGTCAGTGATTGAAGAGCATGCCAATTGGTCTGTATCCCGAGAAGCAGGATTTAGCTA
TTCCCACGCAGGACTGAGTAACAGACTAGCTAGAGACAATGAATTAAGGGAAAATGACAAAGAACAGCTC
AAAGCAATTTCTACACGAGATCCTCTCTCTGAAATCACTGAGCAGGAGAAAGATTTTCTATGGAGTCACA
GACACTATTGTGTAACTATCCCCGAAATTCTACCCAAATTGCTTCTGTCTGTTAAATGGAATTCTAGAGA
TGAAGTAGCCCAGATGTATTGCTTGGTAAAAGATTGGCCTCCAATCAAACCTGAACAGGCTATGGAACTT
CTGGACTGTAATTACCCAGATCCTATGGTTCGAGGTTTTGCTGTTCGGTGCTTGGAAAAATATTTAACAG
ATGACAAACTTTCTCAGTATTTAATTCAGCTAGTACAGGTCCTAAAATATGAACAATATTTGGATAACTT
GCTTGTGAGATTTTTACTGAAGAAAGCATTGACTAATCAAAGGATTGGGCACTTTTTCTTTTGGCATTTA
AAATCTGAGATGCACAATAAAACAGTTAGCCAGAGGTTTGGCCTGCTTTTGGAGTCCTATTGTCGTGCAT
GTGGGATGTATTTGAAGCACCTGAATAGGCAAGTCGAGGCAATGGAAAAGCTCATTAACTTAACTGACAT
TCTCAAACAGGAGAAGAAGGATGAAACACAAAAGGTACAGATGAAGTTTTTAGTTGAGCAAATGAGGCGA
CCAGATTTCATGGATGCTCTACAGGGCTTTCTGTCTCCTCTAAACCCTGCTCATCAACTAGGAAACCTCA
GGCTTGAAGAGTGTCGAATTATGTCCTCTGCAAAAAGGCCACTGTGGTTGAATTGGGAGAACCCAGACAT
CATGTCAGAGTTACTGTTTCAGAACAATGAGATCATCTTTAAAAATGGGGATGATTTACGGCAAGATATG
CTAACACTTCAAATTATTCGTATTATGGAAAATATCTGGCAAAATCAAGGTCTTGATCTTCGAATGTTAC
CTTATGGTTGTCTGTCAATCGGTGACTGTGTGGGACTTATTGAGGTGGTGCGAAATTCTCACACTATTAT
GCAAATTCAGTGCAAAGGCGGCTTGAAAGGTGCACTGCAGTTCAACAGCCACACACTACATCAGTGGCTC
AAAGACAAGAACAAAGGAGAAATATATGATGCAGCCATTGACCTGTTTACACGTTCATGTGCTGGATACT
GTGTAGCTACCTTCATTTTGGGAATTGGAGATCGTCACAATAGTAACATCATGGTGAAAGACGATGGACA
ACTGTTTCATATAGATTTTGGACACTTTTTGGATCACAAGAAGAAAAAATTTGGTTATAAACGAGAACGT
GTGCCATTTGTTTTGACACAGGATTTCTTAATAGTGATTAGTAAAGGAGCCCAAGAATGCACAAAGACAA
GAGAATTTGAGAGGTTTCAGGAGATGTGTTACAAGGCTTATCTAGCTATTCGACAGCATGCCAATCTCTT
CATAAATCTTTTCTCAATGATGCTTGGCTCTGGAATGCCAGAACTACAATCTTTTGATGACATTGCATAC
ATTCGAAAGAACCTAGCCTTAGATAAAACTGAGCAAGAGGCTTTGGAGTATTTCATGAAACAAATGAATG
ATGCACATCATGGTGGCTGGACAACAAAAATGGATTGGATCTTCCACACAATTAAACAGCATGCATTGAA
CTAGAACCCAGCTTTCTTGTACAAAGTGGTGATATCCAATTAACCCTCACTAAAGGAAAGAATTAGTATG
ATAGATGAGACCCTATAGTGAGTCGTATTACCACCCAACTTTTCTATACAAAGTGGTTGATATCCAGCAC
AGTGGCGGCCGCTCGAGTCTAGAGGGCCCGCGGTTCGAAGGTAAGCCTATCCCTAACCCTCTCCTCGGTC
TCGATTCTACGCGTACCGGTTAGTAATGAGATCCCTCCCCCCCCCCTAACGTTACTGGCCGAAGCCGCTT
GGAATAAGGCCGGTGTGCGTTTGTCTATATGTTATTTTCCACCATATTGCCGTCTTTTGGCAATGTGAGG
GCCCGGAAACCTGGCCCTGTCTTCTTGACGAGCATTCCTAGGGGTCTTTCCCCTCTCGCCAAAGGAATGC
AAGGTCTGTTGAATGTCGTGAAGGAAGCAGTTCCTCTGGAAGCTTCTTGAAGACAAACAACGTCTGTAGC
GACCCTTTGCAGGCAGCGGAACCCCCCACCTGGCGACAGGTGCCTCTGCGGCCAAAAGCCACGTGTATAA
GATACACCTGCAAAGGCGGCACAACCCCAGTGCCACGTTGTGAGTTGGATAGTTGTGGAAAGAGTCAAAT
GGCTCTCCTCAAGCGTATTCAACAAGGGGCTGAAGGATGCCCAGAAGGTACCCCATTGTATGGGATCTGA
TCTGGGGCCTCGGTGCACATGCTTTACATGTGTTTAGTCGAGGTTAAAAAAACGTCTAGGCCCCCCGAAC
CACGGGGACGTGGTTTTCCTTTGAAAAACACGATGATAATATGGCCACACATATGACCGAGTACAAGCCC
ACGGTGCGCCTCGCCACCCGCGACGACGTCCCCAGGGCCGTACGCACCCTCGCCGCCGCGTTCGCCGACT
ACCCCGCCACGCGCCACACCGTCGATCCGGACCGCCACATCGAGCGGGTCACCGAGCTGCAAGAACTCTT
CCTCACGCGCGTCGGGCTCGACATCGGCAAGGTGTGGGTCGCGGACGACGGCGCCGCGGTGGCGGTCTGG
ACCACGCCGGAGAGCGTCGAAGCGGGGGCGGTGTTCGCCGAGATCGGCCCGCGCATGGCCGAGTTGAGCG
GTTCCCGGCTGGCCGCGCAGCAACAGATGGAAGGCCTCCTGGCGCCGCACCGGCCCAAGGAGCCCGCGTG
GTTCCTGGCCACCGTCGGCGTCTCGCCCGACCACCAGGGCAAGGGTCTGGGCAGCGCCGTCGTGCTCCCC
GGAGTGGAGGCGGCCGAGCGCGCCGGGGTGCCCGCCTTCCTGGAGACCTCCGCGCCCCGCAACCTCCCCT
TCTACGAGCGGCTCGGCTTCACCGTCACCGCCGACGTCGAGGTGCCCGAAGGACCGCGCACCTGGTGCAT
GACCCGCAAGCCCGGTGCCTAAATCGATAGATCCTAATCAACCTCTGGATTACAAAATTTGTGAAAGATT
GACTGGTATTCTTAACTATGTTGCTCCTTTTACGCTATGTGGATACGCTGCTTTAATGCCTTTGTATCAT
GCTATTGCTTCCCGTATGGCTTTCATTTTCTCCTCCTTGTATAAATCCTGGTTGCTGTCTCTTTATGAGG
AGTTGTGGCCCGTTGTCAGGCAACGTGGCGTGGTGTGCACTGTGTTTGCTGACGCAACCCCCACTGGTTG
GGGCATTGCCACCACCTGTCAGCTCCTTTCCGGGACTTTCGCTTTCCCCCTCCCTATTGCCACGGCGGAA
CTCATCGCCGCCTGCCTTGCCCGCTGCTGGACAGGGGCTCGGCTGTTGGGCACTGACAATTCCGTGGTGT
TGTCGGGGAAATCATCGTCCTTTCCTTGGCTGCTCGCCTGTGTTGCCACCTGGATTCTGCGCGGGACGTC
CTTCTGCTACGTCCCTTCGGCCCTCAATCCAGCGGACCTTCCTTCCCGCGGCCTGCTGCCGGCTCTGCGG
CCTCTTCCGCGTCTTCGCCTTCGCCCTCAGACGAGTCGGATCTCCCTTTGGGCCGCCTCCCCGCCTGAGA
TCCTTTAAGACCAATGACTTACAAGGCAGCTGTAGATCTTAGCCACTTTTTAAAAGAAAAGGGGGGACTG
GAAGGGCTAATTCACTCCCAACGAAGACAAGATCTGCTTTTTGCTTGTACTGGGTCTCTCTGGTTAGACC
AGATCTGAGCCTGGGAGCTCTCTGGCTAACTAGGGAACCCACTGCTTAAGCCTCAATAAAGCTTGCCTTG
AGTGCTTCAAGTAGTGTGTGCCCGTCTGTTGTGTGACTCTGGTAACTAGAGATCCCTCAGACCCTTTTAG
TCAGTGTGGAAAATCTCTAGCAGTAGTAGTTCATGTCATCTTATTATTCAGTATTTATAACTTGCAAAGA
AATGAATATCAGAGAGTGAGAGGCCCGGGTTAATTAAGGAAAGGGCTAGATCATTCTTGAAGACGAAAGG
GCCTCGTGATACGCCTATTTTTATAGGTTAATGTCATGATAATAATGGTTTCTTAGACGTCAGGTGGCAC
TTTTCGGGGAAATGTGCGCGGAACCCCTATTTGTTTATTTTTCTAAATACATTCAAATATGTATCCGCTC
ATGAGACAATAACCCTGATAAATGCTTCAATAATATTGAAAAAGGAAGAGTATGAGTATTCAACATTTCC
GTGTCGCCCTTATTCCCTTTTTTGCGGCATTTTGCCTTCCTGTTTTTGCTCACCCAGAAACGCTGGTGAA
AGTAAAAGATGCTGAAGATCAGTTGGGTGCACGAGTGGGTTACATCGAACTGGATCTCAACAGCGGTAAG
ATCCTTGAGAGTTTTCGCCCCGAAGAACGTTTTCCAATGATGAGCACTTTTAAAGTTCTGCTATGTGGCG
CGGTATTATCCCGTGTTGACGCCGGGCAAGAGCAACTCGGTCGCCGCATACACTATTCTCAGAATGACTT
GGTTGAGTACTCACCAGTCACAGAAAAGCATCTTACGGATGGCATGACAGTAAGAGAATTATGCAGTGCT
GCCATAACCATGAGTGATAACACTGCGGCCAACTTACTTCTGACAACGATCGGAGGACCGAAGGAGCTAA
CCGCTTTTTTGCACAACATGGGGGATCATGTAACTCGCCTTGATCGTTGGGAACCGGAGCTGAATGAAGC
CATACCAAACGACGAGCGTGACACCACGATGCCTGTAGCAATGGCAACAACGTTGCGCAAACTATTAACT
GGCGAACTACTTACTCTAGCTTCCCGGCAACAATTAATAGACTGGATGGAGGCGGATAAAGTTGCAGGAC
CACTTCTGCGCTCGGCCCTTCCGGCTGGCTGGTTTATTGCTGATAAATCTGGAGCCGGTGAGCGTGGGTC
TCGCGGTATCATTGCAGCACTGGGGCCAGATGGTAAGCCCTCCCGTATCGTAGTTATCTACACGACGGGG
AGTCAGGCAACTATGGATGAACGAAATAGACAGATCGCTGAGATAGGTGCCTCACTGATTAAGCATTGGT
AACTGTCAGACCAAGTTTACTCATATATACTTTAGATTGATTTAAAACTTCATTTTTAATTTAAAAGGAT
CTAGGTGAAGATCCTTTTTGATAATCTCATGACCAAAATCCCTTAACGTGAGTTTTCGTTCCACTGAGCG
TCAGACCCCGTAGAAAAGATCAAAGGATCTTCTTGAGATCCTTTTTTTCTGCGCGTAATCTGCTGCTTGC
AAACAAAAAAACCACCGCTACCAGCGGTGGTTTGTTTGCCGGATCAAGAGCTACCAACTCTTTTTCCGAA
GGTAACTGGCTTCAGCAGAGCGCAGATACCAAATACTGTTCTTCTAGTGTAGCCGTAGTTAGGCCACCAC
TTCAAGAACTCTGTAGCACCGCCTACATACCTCGCTCTGCTAATCCTGTTACCAGTGGCTGCTGCCAGTG
GCGATAAGTCGTGTCTTACCGGGTTGGACTCAAGACGATAGTTACCGGATAAGGCGCAGCGGTCGGGCTG
AACGGGGGGTTCGTGCACACAGCCCAGCTTGGAGCGAACGACCTACACCGAACTGAGATACCTACAGCGT
GAGCTATGAGAAAGCGCCACGCTTCCCGAAGGGAGAAAGGCGGACAGGTATCCGGTAAGCGGCAGGGTCG
GAACAGGAGAGCGCACGAGGGAGCTTCCAGGGGGAAACGCCTGGTATCTTTATAGTCCTGTCGGGTTTCG
CCACCTCTGACTTGAGCGTCGATTTTTGTGATGCTCGTCAGGGGGGCGGAGCCTATGGAAAAACGCCAGC
AACGCGGCCTTTTTACGGTTCCTGGCCTTTTGCTGGCCTTTTGCTCACATGTTCTTTCCTGCGTTATCCC
CTGATTCTGTGGATAACCGTATTACCGCCTTTGAGTGAGCTGATACCGCTCGCCGCAGCCGAACGACCGA
GCGCAGCGAGTCAGTGAGCGAGGAAGCGGAAGAGCGCCCAATACGCAAACCGCCTCTCCCCGCGCGTTGG
CCGATTCATTAATGCAGCAAGCTCATGGCTGACTAATTTTTTTTATTTATGCAGAGGCCGAGGCCGCCTC
GGCCTCTGAGCTATTCCAGAAGTAGTGAGGAGGCTTTTTTGGAGGCCTAGGCTTTTGCAAAAAGCTCCCC
GTGGCACGACAGGTTTCCCGACTGGAAAGCGGGCAGTGAGCGCAACGCAATTAATGTGAGTTAGCTCACT
CATTAGGCACCCCAGGCTTTACACTTTATGCTTCCGGCTCGTATGTTGTGTGGAATTGTGAGCGGATAAC
AATTTCACACAGGAAACAGCTATGACATGATTACGAATTTCACAAATAAAGCATTTTTTTCACTGCATTC
TAGTTGTGGTTTGTCCAAACTCATCAATGTATCTTATCATGTCTGGATCAACTGGATAACTCAAGCTAAC
CAAAATCATCCCAAACTTCCCACCCCATACCCTATTACCACTGCCAATTACCTGTGGTTTCATTTACTCT
AAACCTGTGATTCCTCTGAATTATTTTCATTTTAAAGAAATTGTATTTGTTAAATATGTACTACAAACTT
AGTAGT
