>Addgene plasmid #116544 | pHAGE-PIK3CA-T1025N | depositor partial sequence | sequence record 219418 | insert
ATGCCTCCACGACCATCATCAGGTGAACTGTGGGGCATCCACTTGATGCCCCCAAGAATCCTAGTAGAAT
GTTTACTACCAAATGGAATGATAGTGACTTTAGAATGCCTCCGTGAGGCTACATTAATAACCATAAAGCA
TGAACTATTTAAAGAAGCAAGAAAATACCCCCTCCATCAACTTCTTCAAGATGAATCTTCTTACATTTTC
GTAAGTGTTACTCAAGAAGCAGAAAGGGAAGAATTTTTTGATGAAACAAGACGACTTTGTGACCTTCGGC
TTTTTCAACCCTTTTTAAAAGTAATTGAACCAGTAGGCAACCGTGAAGAAAAGATCCTCAATCGAGAAAT
TGGTTTTGCTATCGGCATGCCAGTGTGTGAATTTGATATGGTTAAAGATCCAGAAGTACAGGACTTCCGA
AGAAATATTCTGAACGTTTGTAAAGAAGCTGTGGATCTTAGGGACCTCAATTCACCTCATAGTAGAGCAA
TGTATGTCTATCCTCCAAATGTAGAATCTTCACCAGAATTGCCAAAGCACATATATAATAAATTAGATAA
AGGGCAAATAATAGTGGTGATCTGGGTAATAGTTTCTCCAAATAATGACAAGCAGAAGTATACTCTGAAA
ATCAACCATGACTGTGTACCAGAACAAGTAATTGCTGAAGCAATCAGGAAAAAAACTCGAAGTATGTTGC
TATCCTCTGAACAACTAAAACTCTGTGTTTTAGAATATCAGGGCAAGTATATTTTAAAAGTGTGTGGATG
TGATGAATACTTCCTAGAAAAATATCCTCTGAGTCAGTATAAGTATATAAGAAGCTGTATAATGCTTGGG
AGGATGCCCAATTTGATGTTGATGGCTAAAGAAAGCCTTTATTCTCAACTGCCAATGGACTGTTTTACAA
TGCCATCTTATTCCAGACGCATTTCCACAGCTACACCATATATGAATGGAGAAACATCTACAAAATCCCT
TTGGGTTATAAATAGTGCACTCAGAATAAAAATTCTTTGTGCAACCTACGTGAATGTAAATATTCGAGAC
ATTGATAAGATCTATGTTCGAACAGGTATCTACCATGGAGGAGAACCCTTATGTGACAATGTGAACACTC
AAAGAGTACCTTGTTCCAATCCCAGGTGGAATGAATGGCTGAATTATGATATATACATTCCTGATCTTCC
TCGTGCTGCTCGACTTTGCCTTTCCATTTGCTCTGTTAAAGGCCGAAAGGGTGCTAAAGAGGAACACTGT
CCATTGGCATGGGGAAATATAAACTTGTTTGATTACACAGACACTCTAGTATCTGGAAAAATGGCTTTGA
ATCTTTGGCCAGTACCTCATGGATTAGAAGATTTGCTGAACCCTATTGGTGTTACTGGATCAAATCCAAA
TAAAGAAACTCCATGCTTAGAGTTGGAGTTTGACTGGTTCAGCAGTGTGGTAAAGTTCCCAGATATGTCA
GTGATTGAAGAGCATGCCAATTGGTCTGTATCCCGAGAAGCAGGATTTAGCTATTCCCACGCAGGACTGA
GTAACAGACTAGCTAGAGACAATGAATTAAGGGAAAATGACAAAGAACAGCTCAAAGCAATTTCTACACG
AGATCCTCTCTCTGAAATCACTGAGCAGGAGAAAGATTTTCTATGGAGTCACAGACACTATTGTGTAACT
ATCCCCGAAATTCTACCCAAATTGCTTCTGTCTGTTAAATGGAATTCTAGAGATGAAGTAGCCCAGATGT
ATTGCTTGGTAAAAGATTGGCCTCCAATCAAACCTGAACAGGCTATGGAACTTCTGGACTGTAATTACCC
AGATCCTATGGTTCGAGGTTTTGCTGTTCGGTGCTTGGAAAAATATTTAACAGATGACAAACTTTCTCAG
TATTTAATTCAGCTAGTACAGGTCCTAAAATATGAACAATATTTGGATAACTTGCTTGTGAGATTTTTAC
TGAAGAAAGCATTGACTAATCAAAGGATTGGGCACTTTTTCTTTTGGCATTTAAAATCTGAGATGCACAA
TAAAACAGTTAGCCAGAGGTTTGGCCTGCTTTTGGAGTCCTATTGTCGTGCATGTGGGATGTATTTGAAG
CACCTGAATAGGCAAGTCGAGGCAATGGAAAAGCTCATTAACTTAACTGACATTCTCAAACAGGAGAAGA
AGGATGAAACACAAAAGGTACAGATGAAGTTTTTAGTTGAGCAAATGAGGCGACCAGATTTCATGGATGC
TCTACAGGGCTTTCTGTCTCCTCTAAACCCTGCTCATCAACTAGGAAACCTCAGGCTTGAAGAGTGTCGA
ATTATGTCCTCTGCAAAAAGGCCACTGTGGTTGAATTGGGAGAACCCAGACATCATGTCAGAGTTACTGT
TTCAGAACAATGAGATCATCTTTAAAAATGGGGATGATTTACGGCAAGATATGCTAACACTTCAAATTAT
TCGTATTATGGAAAATATCTGGCAAAATCAAGGTCTTGATCTTCGAATGTTACCTTATGGTTGTCTGTCA
ATCGGTGACTGTGTGGGACTTATTGAGGTGGTGCGAAATTCTCACACTATTATGCAAATTCAGTGCAAAG
GCGGCTTGAAAGGTGCACTGCAGTTCAACAGCCACACACTACATCAGTGGCTCAAAGACAAGAACAAAGG
AGAAATATATGATGCAGCCATTGACCTGTTTACACGTTCATGTGCTGGATACTGTGTAGCTACCTTCATT
TTGGGAATTGGAGATCGTCACAATAGTAACATCATGGTGAAAGACGATGGACAACTGTTTCATATAGATT
TTGGACACTTTTTGGATCACAAGAAGAAAAAATTTGGTTATAAACGAGAACGTGTGCCATTTGTTTTGAC
ACAGGATTTCTTAATAGTGATTAGTAAAGGAGCCCAAGAATGCACAAAGACAAGAGAATTTGAGAGGTTT
CAGGAGATGTGTTACAAGGCTTATCTAGCTATTCGACAGCATGCCAATCTCTTCATAAATCTTTTCTCAA
TGATGCTTGGCTCTGGAATGCCAGAACTACAATCTTTTGATGACATTGCATACATTCGAAAGAACCTAGC
CTTAGATAAAACTGAGCAAGAGGCTTTGGAGTATTTCATGAAACAAATGAATGATGCACATCATGGTGGC
TGGACAACAAAAATGGATTGGATCTTCCACACAATTAAACAGCATGCATTGAACTGA
